Addgene plasmid #227192: pLIX401 APE1 SO
Purpose: Inducible lentiviral expression of SO (Slow Off) APE1
Depositing lab: David Pellman. Depositing organization: Dana-Farber Cancer Institute. Publication: Breakage of cytoplasmic chromosomes by pathological DNA base excision repair. Tang S, Stokasimov E, Cui Y, Pellman D. Nature. 2022 Jun;606(7916):930-936. doi: 10.1038/s41586-022-04767-1. Epub 2022 Apr 27. PubMed 35477155.
Backbone
  Vector backbone: pLIX401
  Total vector size (bp): 8563
  Vector type: Mammalian Expression, Bacterial Expression
  Selectable markers: Puromycin
Growth in bacteria
  Bacterial resistance: Ampicillin, 100 μg/mL
  Growth temperature: 37°C
  Growth strain: NEB Stable
  Copy number: Unknown
Gene/Insert
  Gene/Insert name: apurinic/apyrimidinic endonuclease APE1 (alt name: APEX1)
  Species: H. sapiens (human)
  Mutation: D283A D308A
  Entrez Gene: APEX1 (a.k.a. APE, APE1, APEN, APEX, APX, HAP1, REF1)
Resource information
  A portion of this plasmid was derived from a plasmid made by: cDNAs with APE1 was gift from Dr. Wade Harper, Harvard University, Boston, MA
Terms and licenses: Academic/Nonprofit Terms; Industry Terms: Not Available to Industry
How to cite: pLIX401 APE1 SO was a gift from David Pellman (Addgene plasmid # 227192 ; http://n2t.net/addgene:227192 ; RRID:Addgene_227192)
