[The description below was written by a language model from this plasmid's Addgene catalogue record and pLannotate feature annotations shown in this document.]
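Description:
pLIX401 APE1 SO is a doxycycline-inducible, all-in-one lentiviral transfer plasmid built on the pLIX401 backbone for expressing a "Slow Off" (SO) variant of human apurinic/apyrimidinic endonuclease APE1 (APEX1) carrying the D283A and D308A substitutions. It is propagated in E. coli through a high-copy ColE1/pUC-type origin with ampicillin selection (AmpR). The catalogue lists a total size of 8563 bp, while the sequenced record annotated here is 8653 nt.

The viral portion has a third-generation, self-inactivating layout. An RSV promoter fused to a truncated HIV-1 5' LTR drives Tat-independent transcription of the genomic RNA in packaging cells, followed by the Ψ packaging signal, a gag fragment, the RRE for Rev-dependent nuclear export and the cPPT/CTS. The unit ends with a WPRE to enhance transcript expression, a ΔU3 3' LTR that disables LTR promoter activity after integration, and an SV40 polyadenylation signal.

Between these elements, a tight TRE promoter (seven tet operators upstream of a minimal CMV promoter) controls the APEX1 coding sequence, which is flanked by attB1 and attB2 sites indicating Gateway recombination cloning; a short His-tag fragment is annotated just downstream of attB2, though the record does not say whether it is fused to the protein. A separate human PGK promoter constitutively drives the puromycin resistance gene followed by rtTA3, so transduced cells can be selected with puromycin and already carry the transactivator needed to switch on the TRE when doxycycline is added. According to the record, the plasmid is intended for inducible lentiviral expression of this APE1 mutant in mammalian cells, and the associated work concerns chromosome breakage through aberrant DNA base excision repair.
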