Features (pLannotate 1.2.2; 29 found; start..end, strand, type, name):
      1..589     +  rep_origin     ori: high-copy-number ColE1/pMB1/pBR322/pUC origin of replication
    772..864     +  CDS            lacI (fragment): lac repressor; lacI; The lac repressor binds to the lac operator to inhibit transcription in E. coli. This inhibition can be relieved by adding lactose or isopropyl-β-D-thiogalactopyranoside (IPTG).
    877..898     +  protein_bind   CAP binding site: CAP binding activates transcription in the presence of cAMP. E. coli catabolite activator protein
    913..943     +  promoter       lac promoter: promoter for the E. coli lac operon
    951..967     +  protein_bind   lac operator: The lac repressor binds to the lac operator to inhibit transcription in E. coli. This inhibition can be relieved by adding lactose or isopropyl-β-D-thiogalactopyranoside (IPTG). lac repressor encoded by lacI
   1012..1030    +  promoter       T3 promoter: promoter for bacteriophage T3 RNA polymerase
   1058..1284    +  promoter       RSV promoter: Rous sarcoma virus enhancer/promoter
   1285..1465    +  LTR            5' LTR (truncated): truncated 5' long terminal repeat (LTR) from HIV-1
   1512..1637    +  misc_feature   HIV-1 Ψ: packaging signal of human immunodeficiency virus type 1
   1621..1984    +  CDS            HIV-1 gag (fragment): gag protein from human immunodeficiency virus 1; gag
   2130..2363    +  misc_feature   RRE: The Rev response element (RRE) of HIV-1 allows for Rev-dependent mRNA export from the nucleus to the cytoplasm.
   2740..2764    +  CDS            Rev (fragment): human immunodeficiency virus 1 (HIV-1) Rev protein; rev; enhances nuclear export of unspliced and incompletely spliced viral mRNAs
   2805..2922    +  misc_feature   cPPT/CTS: central polypurine tract and central termination sequence of HIV-1
   2976..3290    +  promoter       tight TRE promoter: Tet-responsive promoter PTight, consisting of seven tet operator sequences followed by the minimal CMV promoter
   3312..3329    +  protein_bind   attB1 (fragment): mutant version of attB; core recombination site for the Gateway® BP reaction BP Clonase™
   3335..4288    +  CDS            APEX1: APEX1_HUMAN - Also known as APE, APE1, APEX, APX, HAP1, REF1. Experimental evidence at protein level: Swiss-Prot protein existence level 1. Multifunctional protein that plays a central role in the cellular response to oxidative stress. The two major activities of APEX1 are DNA repair and redox regulation of transcriptional factors. Functions as a apurinic/apyrimidinic (AP) endodeoxyribonuclease in the DNA base excision repair (BER) pathway of DNA lesions induced by oxidative and alkylating agents. Initiates repair of AP sites in DNA by catalyzing hydrolytic incision of the phosphodiester backb
   4291..4314    -  protein_bind   attB2: mutant version of attB; recombination site for the Gateway® BP reaction BP Clonase™
   4331..4349    +  CDS            9xHis (fragment): 9xHis affinity tag
   4359..4869    +  promoter       hPGK promoter: human phosphoglycerate kinase 1 promoter
   4879..5475    +  CDS            PuroR (fragment): puromycin N-acetyltransferase; pac from Streptomyces; confers resistance to puromycin
   5530..6227    +  CDS            rtTA3 (fragment): reverse tetracycline transactivator 3 activates expression from Tet-responsive promoters in the presence of doxycycline
   6157..6267    +  CDS            VP48: 3 tandem repeats of the minimal activation domain of herpes simplex virus VP16 (Cheng et al., 2013)
   6303..6851    +  misc_feature   WPRE (fragment): woodchuck hepatitis virus posttranscriptional regulatory element
   6877..6948    +  CDS            nef (fragment): NEF_HV1Z2 - Experimental evidence at protein level: Swiss-Prot protein existence level 1. Extracellular Nef protein targets CD4(+) T-lymphocytes for apoptosis by interacting with CXCR4 surface receptors. From Human immunodeficiency virus type 1 group M subtype D (isolate Z2/CDC-Z34) (HIV-1).
   6950..7183    +  LTR            3' LTR (ΔU3): self-inactivating 3' long terminal repeat (LTR) from HIV-1
   7255..7376    +  polyA_signal   SV40 poly(A) signal: SV40 polyadenylation signal
   7416..7551    +  rep_origin     SV40 ori: SV40 origin of replication
   7559..7622    +  promoter       AmpR promoter: bla
   7623..8483    +  CDS            AmpR: β-lactamase; bla; confers resistance to ampicillin, carbenicillin, and related antibiotics
>Addgene plasmid #227192 | pLIX401 APE1 SO | addgene full sequence | sequence record 451468 | Addgene NGS Result
TTGAGATCCTTTTTTTCTGCGCGTAATCTGCTGCTTGCAAACAAAAAAACCACCGCTACCAGCGGTGGTT
TGTTTGCCGGATCAAGAGCTACCAACTCTTTTTCCGAAGGTAACTGGCTTCAGCAGAGCGCAGATACCAA
ATACTGTTCTTCTAGTGTAGCCGTAGTTAGGCCACCACTTCAAGAACTCTGTAGCACCGCCTACATACCT
CGCTCTGCTAATCCTGTTACCAGTGGCTGCTGCCAGTGGCGATAAGTCGTGTCTTACCGGGTTGGACTCA
AGACGATAGTTACCGGATAAGGCGCAGCGGTCGGGCTGAACGGGGGGTTCGTGCACACAGCCCAGCTTGG
AGCGAACGACCTACACCGAACTGAGATACCTACAGCGTGAGCTATGAGAAAGCGCCACGCTTCCCGAAGG
GAGAAAGGCGGACAGGTATCCGGTAAGCGGCAGGGTCGGAACAGGAGAGCGCACGAGGGAGCTTCCAGGG
GGAAACGCCTGGTATCTTTATAGTCCTGTCGGGTTTCGCCACCTCTGACTTGAGCGTCGATTTTTGTGAT
GCTCGTCAGGGGGGCGGAGCCTATGGAAAAACGCCAGCAACGCGGCCTTTTTACGGTTCCTGGCCTTTTG
CTGGCCTTTTGCTCACATGTTCTTTCCTGCGTTATCCCCTGATTCTGTGGATAACCGTATTACCGCCTTT
GAGTGAGCTGATACCGCTCGCCGCAGCCGAACGACCGAGCGCAGCGAGTCAGTGAGCGAGGAAGCGGAAG
AGCGCCCAATACGCAAACCGCCTCTCCCCGCGCGTTGGCCGATTCATTAATGCAGCTGGCACGACAGGTT
TCCCGACTGGAAAGCGGGCAGTGAGCGCAACGCAATTAATGTGAGTTAGCTCACTCATTAGGCACCCCAG
GCTTTACACTTTATGCTTCCGGCTCGTATGTTGTGTGGAATTGTGAGCGGATAACAATTTCACACAGGAA
ACAGCTATGACCATGATTACGCCAAGCGCGCAATTAACCCTCACTAAAGGGAACAAAAGCTGGAGCTGCA
AGCTTAATGTAGTCTTATGCAATACTCTTGTAGTCTTGCAACATGGTAACGATGAGTTAGCAACATGCCT
TACAAGGAGAGAAAAAGCACCGTGCATGCCGATTGGTGGAAGTAAGGTGGTACGATCGTGCCTTATTAGG
AAGGCAACAGACGGGTCTGACATGGATTGGACGAACCACTGAATTGCCGCATTGCAGAGATATTGTATTT
AAGTGCCTAGCTCGATACATAAACGGGTCTCTCTGGTTAGACCAGATCTGAGCCTGGGAGCTCTCTGGCT
AACTAGGGAACCCACTGCTTAAGCCTCAATAAAGCTTGCCTTGAGTGCTTCAAGTAGTGTGTGCCCGTCT
GTTGTGTGACTCTGGTAACTAGAGATCCCTCAGACCCTTTTAGTCAGTGTGGAAAATCTCTAGCAGTGGC
GCCCGAACAGGGACTTGAAAGCGAAAGGGAAACCAGAGGAGCTCTCTCGACGCAGGACTCGGCTTGCTGA
AGCGCGCACGGCAAGAGGCGAGGGGCGGCGACTGGTGAGTACGCCAAAAATTTTGACTAGCGGAGGCTAG
AAGGAGAGAGATGGGTGCGAGAGCGTCAGTATTAAGCGGGGGAGAATTAGATCGCGATGGGAAAAAATTC
GGTTAAGGCCAGGGGGAAAGAAAAAATATAAATTAAAACATATAGTATGGGCAAGCAGGGAGCTAGAACG
ATTCGCAGTTAATCCTGGCCTGTTAGAAACATCAGAAGGCTGTAGACAAATACTGGGACAGCTACAACCA
TCCCTTCAGACAGGATCAGAAGAACTTAGATCATTATATAATACAGTAGCAACCCTCTATTGTGTGCATC
AAAGGATAGAGATAAAAGACACCAAGGAAGCTTTAGACAAGATAGAGGAAGAGCAAAACAAAAGTAAGAC
CACCGCACAGCAAGCGGCCGCTGATCTTCAGACCTGGAGGAGGAGATATGAGGGACAATTGGAGAAGTGA
ATTATATAAATATAAAGTAGTAAAAATTGAACCATTAGGAGTAGCACCCACCAAGGCAAAGAGAAGAGTG
GTGCAGAGAGAAAAAAGAGCAGTGGGAATAGGAGCTTTGTTCCTTGGGTTCTTGGGAGCAGCAGGAAGCA
CTATGGGCGCAGCGTCAATGACGCTGACGGTACAGGCCAGACAATTATTGTCTGGTATAGTGCAGCAGCA
GAACAATTTGCTGAGGGCTATTGAGGCGCAACAGCATCTGTTGCAACTCACAGTCTGGGGCATCAAGCAG
CTCCAGGCAAGAATCCTGGCTGTGGAAAGATACCTAAAGGATCAACAGCTCCTGGGGATTTGGGGTTGCT
CTGGAAAACTCATTTGCACCACTGCTGTGCCTTGGAATGCTAGTTGGAGTAATAAATCTCTGGAACAGAT
TTGGAATCACACGACCTGGATGGAGTGGGACAGAGAAATTAACAATTACACAAGCTTAATACACTCCTTA
ATTGAAGAATCGCAAAACCAGCAAGAAAAGAATGAACAAGAATTATTGGAATTAGATAAATGGGCAAGTT
TGTGGAATTGGTTTAACATAACAAATTGGCTGTGGTATATAAAATTATTCATAATGATAGTAGGAGGCTT
GGTAGGTTTAAGAATAGTTTTTGCTGTACTTTCTATAGTGAATAGAGTTAGGCAGGGATATTCACCATTA
TCGTTTCAGACCCACCTCCCAACCCCGAGGGGACAATTCTCGACCTCGAGACAAATGGCAGTATTCATCC
ACAATTTTAAAAGAAAAGGGGGGATTGGGGGGTACAGTGCAGGGGAAAGAATAGTAGACATAATAGCAAC
AGACATACAAACTAAAGAATTACAAAAACAAATTACAAAAATTCAAAATTTTCGGGTTTATTACAGGGAC
AGCAGAGATCCACTTTGGCCGCGAATCGATATGTCGAGTTTACTCCCTATCAGTGATAGAGAACGTATGT
CGAGTTTACTCCCTATCAGTGATAGAGAACGATGTCGAGTTTACTCCCTATCAGTGATAGAGAACGTATG
TCGAGTTTACTCCCTATCAGTGATAGAGAACGTATGTCGAGTTTACTCCCTATCAGTGATAGAGAACGTA
TGTCGAGTTTATCCCTATCAGTGATAGAGAACGTATGTCGAGTTTACTCCCTATCAGTGATAGAGAACGT
ATGTCGAGGTAGGCGTGTACGGTGGGAGGCCTATATAAGCAGAGCTCGTTTAGTGAACCGTCAGATCGCC
TGGAGAATTGGCTAGCATCAACAAGTTTGTACAAAAAAGTGGGCATGCCGAAGCGTGGGAAAAAGGGAGC
GGTGGCGGAAGACGGGGATGAGCTCAGGACAGAGCCAGAGGCCAAGAAGAGTAAGACGGCCGCAAAGAAA
AATGACAAAGAGGCAGCAGGAGAGGGCCCAGCCCTGTATGAGGACCCCCCAGATCAGAAAACCTCACCCA
GTGGCAAACCTGCCACACTCAAGATCTGCTCTTGGAATGTGGATGGGCTTCGAGCCTGGATTAAGAAGAA
AGGATTAGATTGGGTAAAGGAAGAAGCCCCAGATATACTGTGCCTTCAAGAGACCAAATGTTCAGAGAAC
AAACTACCAGCTGAACTTCAGGAGCTGCCTGGACTCTCTCATCAATACTGGTCAGCTCCTTCGGACAAGG
AAGGGTACAGTGGCGTGGGCCTGCTTTCCCGCCAGTGCCCACTCAAAGTTTCTTACGGCATAGGCGATGA
GGAGCATGATCAGGAAGGCCGGGTGATTGTGGCTGAATTTGACTCGTTTGTGCTGGTAACAGCATATGTA
CCTAATGCAGGCCGAGGTCTGGTACGACTGGAGTACCGGCAGCGCTGGGATGAAGCCTTTCGCAAGTTCC
TGAAGGGCCTGGCTTCCCGAAAGCCCCTTGTGCTGTGTGGAGACCTCAATGTGGCACATGAAGAAATTGA
CCTTCGCAACCCCAAGGGGAACAAAAAGAATGCTGGCTTCACGCCACAAGAGCGCCAAGGCTTCGGGGAA
TTACTGCAGGCTGTGCCACTGGCTGACAGCTTTAGGCACCTCTACCCCAACACACCCTATGCCTACACCT
TTTGGACTTATATGATGAATGCTCGATCCAAGAATGTTGGTTGGCGCCTTGCTTACTTTTTGTTGTCCCA
CTCTCTGTTACCTGCATTGTGTGACAGCAAGATCCGTTCCAAGGCCCTCGGCAGTGCTCACTGTCCTATC
ACCCTATACCTAGCACTGTGCCCAACTTTCTTGTACAAAGTGGTTTAGTAATGAACCGGTCCACCACCAC
CACCACCACTAAGGATCCGGGGTTGGGGTTGCGCCTTTTCCAAGGCAGCCCTGGGTTTGCGCAGGGACGC
GGCTGCTCTGGGCGTGGTTCCGGGAAACGCAGCGGCGCCGACCCTGGGTCTCGCACATTCTTCACGTCCG
TTCGCAGCGTCACCCGGATCTTCGCCGCTACCCTTGTGGGCCCCCCGGCGACGCTTCCTGCTCCGCCCCT
AAGTCGGGAAGGTTCCTTGCGGTTCGCGGCGTGCCGGACGTGACAAACGGAAGCCGCACGTCTCACTAGT
ACCCTCGCAGACGGACAGCGCCAGGGAGCAATGGCAGCGCGCCGACCGCGATGGGCTGTGGCCAATAGCG
GCTGCTCAGCAGGGCGCGCCGAGAGCAGCGGCCGGGAAGGGGCGGTGCGGGAGGCGGGGTGTGGGGCGGT
AGTGTGGGCCCTGTTCCTGCCCGCGCGGTGTTCCGCATTCTGCAAGCCTCCGGAGCGCACGTCGGCAGTC
GGCTCCCTCGTTGACCGAATCACCGACCTCTCTCCCCAGCAATTCACCATGACCGAGTACAAGCCCACGG
TGCGCCTCGCCACCCGCGACGACGTCCCCAGGGCCGTACGCACCCTCGCCGCCGCGTTCGCCGACTACCC
CGCCACGCGCCACACCGTCGATCCGGACCGCCACATCGAGCGGGTCACCGAGCTGCAAGAACTCTTCCTC
ACGCGCGTCGGGCTCGACATCGGCAAGGTGTGGGTCGCGGACGACGGCGCCGCGGTGGCGGTCTGGACCA
CGCCGGAGAGCGTCGAAGCGGGGGCGGTGTTCGCCGAGATCGGCCCGCGCATGGCCGAGTTGAGCGGTTC
CCGGCTGGCCGCGCAGCAACAGATGGAAGGCCTCCTGGCGCCGCACCGGCCCAAGGAGCCCGCGTGGTTC
CTGGCCACCGTCGGCGTCTCGCCCGACCACCAGGGCAAGGGTCTGGGCAGCGCCGTCGTGCTCCCCGGAG
TGGAGGCGGCCGAGCGCGCCGGGGTGCCCGCCTTCCTGGAGACCTCCGCGCCCCGCAACCTCCCCTTCTA
CGAGCGGCTCGGCTTCACCGTCACCGCCGACGTCGAGGTGCCCGAAGGACCGCGCACCTGGTGCATGACC
CGCAAGCCCGGTGCCGAAGGTAGAGGTTCTCTCCTCACTTGTGGTGATGTTGAAGAAAACCCTGGTCCAA
TGTCTAGACTGGACAAGAGCAAAGTCATAAACGGAGCTCTGGAATTACTCAATGGTGTCGGTATCGAAGG
CCTGACGACAAGGAAACTCGCTCAAAAGCTGGGAGTTGAGCAGCCTACCCTGTACTGGCACGTGAAGAAC
AAGCGGGCCCTGCTCGATGCCCTGCCAATCGAGATGCTGGACAGGCATCATACCCACTTCTGCCCCCTGG
AAGGCGAGTCATGGCAAGACTTTCTGCGGAACAACGCCAAGTCATACCGCTGTGCTCTCCTCTCACATCG
CGACGGGGCTAAAGTGCATCTCGGCACCCGCCCAACAGAGAAACAGTACGAAACCCTGGAAAATCAGCTC
GCGTTCCTGTGTCAGCAAGGCTTCTCCCTGGAGAACGCACTGTACGCTCTGTCCGCCGTGGGCCACTTTA
CACTGGGCTGCGTATTGGAGGAACAGGAGCATCAAGTAGCAAAAGAGGAAAGAGAGACACCTACCACCGA
TTCTATGCCCCCACTTCTGAGACAAGCAATTGAGCTGTTCGACCGGCAGGGAGCCGAACCTGCCTTCCTT
TTCGGCCTGGAACTAATCATATGTGGCCTGGAGAAACAGCTAAAGTGCGAAAGCGGCGGGCCGACCGACG
CCCTTGACGATTTTGACTTAGACATGCTCCCAGCCGATGCCCTTGACGACTTTGACCTTGATATGCTGCC
TGCTGACGCTCTTGACGATTTTGACCTTGACATGCTCCCCGGGTAACTAAGTAAGGATCGATCCAAGATA
TCGTATTCTTAACTATGTTGCTCCTTTTACGCTATGTGGATACGCTGCTTTAATGCCTTTGTATCATGCT
ATTGCTTCCCGTATGGCTTTCATTTTCTCCTCCTTGTATAAATCCTGGTTGCTGTCTCTTTATGAGGAGT
TGTGGCCCGTTGTCAGGCAACGTGGCGTGGTGTGCACTGTGTTTGCTGACGCAACCCCCACTGGTTGGGG
CATTGCCACCACCTGTCAGCTCCTTTCCGGGACTTTCGCTTTCCCCCTCCCTATTGCCACGGCGGAACTC
ATCGCCGCCTGCCTTGCCCGCTGCTGGACAGGGGCTCGGCTGTTGGGCACTGACAATTCCGTGGTGTTGT
CGGGGAAGCTGACGTCCTTTCCATGGCTGCTCGCCTGTGTTGCCACCTGGATTCTGCGCGGGACGTCCTT
CTGCTACGTCCCTTCGGCCCTCAATCCAGCGGACCTTCCTTCCCGCGGCCTGCTGCCGGCTCTGCGGCCT
CTTCCGCGTCTTCGCCTTCGCCCTCAGACGAGTCGGATCTCCCTTTGGGCCGCCTCCCCGCCTGTTTCGC
CTCGGCGTCCGGACTAGAGGTACCTTTAAGACCAATGACTTACAAGGCAGCTGTAGATCTTAGCCACTTT
TTAAAAGAAAAGGGGGGACTGGAAGGGCTAATTCACTCCCAACGAAGACAAGATCTGCTTTTTGCTTGTA
CTGGGTCTCTCTGGTTAGACCAGATCTGAGCCTGGGAGCTCTCTGGCTAACTAGGGAACCCACTGCTTAA
GCCTCAATAAAGCTTGCCTTGAGTGCTTCAAGTAGTGTGTGCCCGTCTGTTGTGTGACTCTGGTAACTAG
AGATCCCTCAGACCCTTTTAGTCAGTGTGGAAAATCTCTAGCAGTAGTAGTTCATGTCATCTTATTATTC
AGTATTTATAACTTGCAAAGAAATGAATATCAGAGAGTGAGAGGAACTTGTTTATTGCAGCTTATAATGG
TTACAAATAAAGCAATAGCATCACAAATTTCACAAATAAAGCATTTTTTTCACTGCATTCTAGTTGTGGT
TTGTCCAAACTCATCAATGTATCTTATCATGTCTGGCTCTAGCTATCCCGCCCCTAACTCCGCCCATCCC
GCCCCTAACTCCGCCCAGTTCCGCCCATTCTCCGCCCCATGGCTGACTAATTTTTTTTATTTATGCAGAG
GCCGAGGCCGCCTCGGCCTCTGAGCTATTCCAGAAGTAGTGAGGAGGCTTTTTTGGAGGCCTTTCAAATA
TGTATCCGCTCATGAGACAATAACCCTGATAAATGCTTCAATAATATTGAAAAAGGAAGAGTATGAGTAT
TCAACATTTCCGTGTCGCCCTTATTCCCTTTTTTGCGGCATTTTGCCTTCCTGTTTTTGCTCACCCAGAA
ACGCTGGTGAAAGTAAAAGATGCTGAAGATCAGTTGGGTGCACGAGTGGGTTACATCGAACTGGATCTCA
ACAGCGGTAAGATCCTTGAGAGTTTTCGCCCCGAAGAACGTTTTCCAATGATGAGCACTTTTAAAGTTCT
GCTATGTGGCGCGGTATTATCCCGTATTGACGCCGGGCAAGAGCAACTCGGTCGCCGCATACACTATTCT
CAGAATGACTTGGTTGAGTACTCACCAGTCACAGAAAAGCATCTTACGGATGGCATGACAGTAAGAGAAT
TATGCAGTGCTGCCATAACCATGAGTGATAACACTGCGGCCAACTTACTTCTGACAACGATCGGAGGACC
GAAGGAGCTAACCGCTTTTTTGCACAACATGGGGGATCATGTAACTCGCCTTGATCGTTGGGAACCGGAG
CTGAATGAAGCCATACCAAACGACGAGCGTGACACCACGATGCCTGTAGCAATGGCAACAACGTTGCGCA
AACTATTAACTGGCGAACTACTTACTCTAGCTTCCCGGCAACAATTAATAGACTGGATGGAGGCGGATAA
AGTTGCAGGACCACTTCTGCGCTCGGCCCTTCCGGCTGGCTGGTTTATTGCTGATAAATCTGGAGCCGGT
GAGCGTGGGTCTCGCGGTATCATTGCAGCACTGGGGCCAGATGGTAAGCCCTCCCGTATCGTAGTTATCT
ACACGACGGGGAGTCAGGCAACTATGGATGAACGAAATAGACAGATCGCTGAGATAGGTGCCTCACTGAT
TAAGCATTGGTAACTGTCAGACCAAGTTTACTCATATATACTTTAGATTGATTTAAAACTTCATTTTTAA
TTTAAAAGGATCTAGGTGAAGATCCTTTTTGATAATCTCATGACCAAAATCCCTTAACGTGAGTTTTCGT
TCCACTGAGCGTCAGACCCCGTAGAAAAGATCAAAGGATCTTC
